Addgene plasmid #25476: SULT1C3
Purpose: Bacterial expression for structure determination; may not be full ORF
Depositing lab: Cheryl Arrowsmith. Depositing organization: University of Toronto.
Backbone
  Vector backbone: pET28a-LIC
  Backbone manufacturer: SGC
  Backbone size w/o insert (bp): 7328
  Vector type: Bacterial Expression
Growth in bacteria
  Bacterial resistance: Kanamycin, 50 μg/mL
  Growth temperature: 37°C
  Growth strain: DH5alpha
  Copy number: Low Copy
Gene/Insert
  Gene/Insert name: SULT1C3 (alt names: PDB: 2H8K, 2REO; sulfotransferase family, cytosolic, 1C, member 3; SULT1C3)
  Species: H. sapiens (human)
  Insert size (bp): 912
  Entrez Gene: SULT1C3 (a.k.a. ST1C3)
  Tag / fusion protein: His (N terminal on insert)
  Cloning method: Restriction Enzyme
  Sequencing primers: 5′ T7; 3′ T7-term
Terms and licenses: Academic/Nonprofit Terms; Industry Terms: Not Available to Industry
How to cite: SULT1C3 was a gift from Cheryl Arrowsmith (Addgene plasmid # 25476 ; http://n2t.net/addgene:25476 ; RRID:Addgene_25476)
