[The description below was written by a language model from this plasmid's Addgene catalogue record.]
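Description:
SULT1C3 is a bacterial expression plasmid built on the pET28a-LIC backbone, a ligation-independent-cloning derivative of pET28a from a structural genomics group, and it carries a human cytosolic sulfotransferase coding sequence for recombinant protein production in E. coli. The backbone is listed at 7328 bp without insert. The plasmid is selected with kanamycin, is recorded as low copy, and is propagated in a standard cloning strain (DH5alpha). No feature table accompanies the record, so the origin of replication and the exact promoter are not explicitly stated. However, the use of T7 and T7-terminator sequencing primers matches the usual pET arrangement, in which the insert sits between a T7 promoter and T7 terminator and is expressed in a host that supplies T7 RNA polymerase.

The insert is a 912 bp fragment of human SULT1C3 (sulfotransferase family, cytosolic, 1C, member 3; also known as ST1C3), fused to an N-terminal His tag that allows purification by immobilised metal affinity chromatography. The record notes that the insert may not be the full open reading frame, which is common for constructs with boundaries trimmed to favour soluble, crystallisable protein. It should therefore not be assumed to encode the complete native protein. The cloning method is listed as restriction enzyme, despite the LIC-type backbone.

The stated purpose is bacterial expression for structure determination, and the insert's alternative names include two Protein Data Bank entries for SULT1C3 structures. The plasmid suits production of tagged SULT1C3 for crystallography and probably for other work that needs purified protein.
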