>Addgene plasmid #25476 | SULT1C3 | depositor partial sequence | sequence record 11880 | Author sequence
ATGGCGAAAATTGAGAAAAACGCGCCGACGATGGAGAAAAAACCGGAACTGTTTAACATTATGGAAGTGG
ATGGCGTGCCGACCCTGATTCTGAGCAAAGAATGGTGGGAAAAAGTGTGCAACTTTCAGGCGAAACCGGA
TGACCTGATTCTGGCGACCTATCCGAAAAGCGGCACCACCTGGATGCATGAAATTCTGGATATGATTCTG
AACGATGGCGATGTGGAAAAATGCAAACGTGCGCAGACCCTGGATCGTCATGCGTTTCTGGAACTGAAAT
TTCCGCATAAAGAAAAACCGGATCTGGAATTTGTGCTGGAAATGAGCAGCCCGCAGCTGATTAAAACCCA
TCTGCCGAGCCATCTGATTCCGCCGAGCATTTGGAAAGAAAACTGCAAAATTGTGTATGTGGCGCGTAAC
CCGAAAGATTGCCTGGTGAGCTATTATCATTTTCATCGTATGGCGAGCTTTATGCCGGACCCGCAGAACC
TGGAAGAGTTTTATGAAAAATTCATGAGCGGCAAAGTGGTTGGCGGTAGCTGGTTTGATCATGTGAAAGG
CTGGTGGGCGGCCAAAGATATGCATCGTATTCTGTATCTGTTTTATGAAGATATTAAAAAAGATCCGAAA
CGTGAAATTGAAAAAATTCTGAAATTTCTGGAAAAAGATATTAGCGAAGAGATTCTGAACAAAATTATCT
ATCATACCAGCTTTGATGTGATGAAACAGAACCCGATGACCAACTATACCACCCTGCCGACCAGCATTAT
GGATCATAGCATTAGCCCGTTTATGCGTAAAGGCATGCCGGGCGATTGGAAAAACTATTTTACCGTGGCG
CAGAACGAGGAGTTTGATAAAGATTATCAGAAAAAAATGGCGGGCAGCACCCTGACCTTTCGTACCGAGA
TT
