>Addgene plasmid #25476 | SULT1C3 | addgene partial sequence | sequence record 31456 | 25476 with T7
ATTCCCTCTGAATATTTTGTTTACTTTAAGAAGGAGATATACCATGGGCAGCAGCCATCATCATCATCAT
CACAGCAGCGGCCTGGTTCCGCGTGGTAGTATGGCGAAAATTGAGAAAAACGCGCCGACGATGGAGAAAA
AACCGGAACTGTTTAACATTATGGAAGTGGATGGCGTGCCGACCCTGATTCTGAGCAAAGAATGGTGGGA
AAAAGTGTGCAACTTTCAGGCGAAACCGGATGACCTGATTCTGGCGACCTATCCGAAAAGCGGCACCACC
TGGATGCATGAAATTCTGGATATGATTCTGAACGATGGCGATGTGGAAAAATGCAAACGTGCGCAGACCC
TGGATCGTCATGCGTTTCTGGAACTGAAATTTCCGCATAAAGAAAAACCGGATCTGGAATTTGTGCTGGA
AATGAGCAGCCCGCAGCTGATTAAAACCCATCTGCCGAGCCATCTGATTCCGCCGAGCATTTGGAAAGAA
AACTGCAAAATTGTGTATGTGGCGCGTAACCCGAAAGATTGCCTGGTGAGCTATTATCATTTTCATCGTA
TGGCGAGCTTTATGCCGGACCCGCAGAACCTGGAAGAGTTTTATGAAAAATTCATGAGCGGCAAAGTGGT
TGGCGGTAGCTGGTTTGATCATGTGAAAGGCTGGTGGGCGGCCAAAGATATGCATCGTATTCTGTATCTG
TTTTATGAAGATATTAAAAAAGATCCGAAACGTGAAATTGAAAAAATTCTGAAATTTCTGGAAAAAGATA
TTAGCGAAGAGATTCTGAACAAAATTATCTATCATACCAGCTTTGATGTGATGAAACAGAACCCGATGAC
CAACTATACCACCCTGCCGACCAGCATTATGGATCATAGCATTAGCCCGTTTATGCGTAAAGGCATG
